Addgene plasmid #65382: GFP-BRPF1
Purpose: GFP-tagged BRD protein, which can be used to be expressed in mammalian cells.
Depositing lab: Kyle Miller. Depositing organization: University of Texas at Austin. Publication: Screen identifies bromodomain protein ZMYND8 in chromatin recognition of transcription-associated DNA damage that promotes homologous recombination. Gong F, Chiu LY, Cox B, Aymard F, Clouaire T, Leung JW, Cammarata M, Perez M, Agarwal P, Brodbelt JS, Legube G, Miller KM. Genes Dev. 2015 Jan 15;29(2):197-211. doi: 10.1101/gad.252189.114. PubMed 25593309.
Backbone
  Vector backbone: pcDNA6.2/N-EmGFP-DEST
  Backbone manufacturer: invitrogen
  Backbone size w/o insert (bp): 5847
  Vector type: Mammalian Expression
  Selectable markers: Blasticidin
Growth in bacteria
  Bacterial resistance: Ampicillin, 100 μg/mL
  Growth temperature: 37°C
  Growth strain: DH5alpha
  Copy number: High Copy
Gene/Insert
  Gene/Insert name: BRPF1
  Species: H. sapiens (human)
  Insert size (bp): 3660
  Mutation: none
  Entrez Gene: BRPF1 (a.k.a. BR140, IDDDFP)
  Promoter: CMV
  Tag / fusion protein: EmGFP (N terminal on backbone); V5 (C terminal on backbone)
  Cloning method: Gateway Cloning
  Sequencing primers: 5′ EGFP_C_primer; 3′ TK polyA reverse primer
Terms and licenses: Academic/Nonprofit Terms; Industry Terms: Not Available to Industry
Depositor comments: Gene Source: Harvard PlasmID HsCD00339323; translated to isoform 2 (Uniport No. P55201-2)
How to cite: GFP-BRPF1 was a gift from Kyle Miller (Addgene plasmid # 65382 ; http://n2t.net/addgene:65382 ; RRID:Addgene_65382)
