[The description below was written by a language model from this plasmid's Addgene catalogue record.]
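Description:
GFP-BRPF1 is a mammalian expression plasmid built on the commercial Gateway destination vector pcDNA6.2/N-EmGFP-DEST, into which the human BRPF1 coding sequence (about 3.7 kb, no mutations recorded) was transferred by Gateway recombination. The depositor notes that the source clone translates to isoform 2 of the protein. BRPF1 (also known as BR140) is a bromodomain-containing protein, and the plasmid belongs to a set of GFP-tagged bromodomain (BRD) protein constructs associated with a screen examining how such factors respond to DNA damage in chromatin.

Expression is driven by the strong constitutive CMV promoter. The backbone supplies Emerald GFP at the N terminus of the insert, so the protein is produced as a fluorescent fusion suitable for live-cell or fixed-cell localisation studies. A C-terminal V5 epitope is also listed as a backbone feature, although the record does not state whether the insert retains a stop codon that would prevent it from being translated. The sequencing primer listing points to a TK polyadenylation signal downstream of the cassette. In bacteria the plasmid is maintained at high copy under ampicillin selection, and a blasticidin resistance marker allows selection of transfected mammalian cells, including generation of stable lines.

No feature table was provided, so details such as the replication origin and the attB recombination scars flanking the insert are not documented here. The stated purpose is simply expression of the GFP-tagged bromodomain protein in mammalian cells, for example to follow its subcellular distribution or recruitment to chromatin.
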