>Addgene plasmid #65382 | GFP-BRPF1 | addgene partial sequence | sequence record 112313 | EGFP-C 5'-CATGGTCCTGCTGGAGTTCGTG-3'
CTCGAGCCCATCAACAAGTTTGTACAAAAAAGCAGGCTTCGAAGGAGATAGAACCAATTCTCTAAGGAAA
TACTTAACCATGGTCGACATGGGGGTGGACTTTGATGTGAAGACTTTCTGCCACAACTTGCGGGCGACTA
AGCCACCATACGAGTGCCCGGTGGAGACCTGCCGAAAGGTCTACAAGAGTTACAGTGGTATTGAGTACCA
CCTGTACCACTATGACCACGACAACCCACCACCCCCACAACAAACTCCACTCCGCAAGCACAAGAAAAAG
GGGCGCCAGTCACGCCCAGCCAACAAGCAGTCACCCAGCCCCTCAGAGGTCTCACAGTCACCAGGCCGTG
AGGTGATGAGCTATGCACAGGCCCAGCGCATGGTGGAGGTGGACTTGCATGGCCGCGTCCACCGCATCAG
CATCTTTGACAACCTGGATGTGGTGTCAGAGGATGAGGAAGCCCCCGAGGAGGCCCCTGAGAATGGCAGC
AACAAGGAGAACACTGAGACACCAGCTGCTACTCCCAAGTCAGGCAAACATAAGAACAAGGAGAAGCGCA
AGGACTCCAACCATCACCACCACCACAATGTTTCTGCGAGCACCACTCCCAAGCTGCCAGAGGTGGTCTA
TCGGGAGCTGGAACAGGACACCCCTGATGCCCCACCCCGGCCAACTTCCTATTACCGGTACATCGAGAAG
TCTGCAGAGGAGCTGGACGA
