>Addgene plasmid #65382 | GFP-BRPF1 | addgene partial sequence | sequence record 112316 | TK-pA-R 5'-ttgtctccttccgtgtttca-3'
GGTACGCGTAGAATCGAGACCGAGGAGAGGGTTAGGGATAGGCTTCCCGTTATCAACCACTTTGTACAAG
AAAGCTGGGTCTAGATATCTCGAGTGCGGCCGCGAATTCAATAAATCACTATCGCTGGTCTCACTGCTCT
GCTCGCCTTGCACCTTGCTGCGGTGCTGCAGAGCCCTGTGGTAGGCGATCTGTACTGACTTGCGGATGTT
GGACTTGCGGCCCTCCAGCATCTTCTCCTTGTCTAGGTCCTGGTTCACACCCAGAGGAACCAGCTTGGTC
CTGGGCAGCCACTGCCAGGTTCGTTTGTTGTCAAAGAAGAGGACGAGGTAGAGATGCTCTCGGGCTTCCT
GGGTCATCTGCTCCCCAAGTTTCAGCACCTCCAGTGGGGGCACAGGGATGGGAACCCCATGGTGGAACAT
ACCTTCTCGGGGCATCTTTGGATCAATGATCAGAGCTGGGTATGATGGATAGCCTCGGCATTTGGCCCAC
ACGAGGTCCAGAGCATCCAGCGGGGAGTCCTCATCCTCTGACAGCCAGCCAGCTCCCCGGCCCAGACTCT
TCCTTACCATGCTGTGGCCCACGCCGCGGCCAGTGCCCACGGAGTAGGCCTCATTCTCAGTGCCTGAGGT
ATCCTCACTGCTGTCCTCTGGGAAAGTGCCCCGAGAGAAGGAGGGTTTGCCCCGGCCTTGTTTTGAGGGC
GTTGTGCTGGTCCGGTCTGAAGCAGCGCTGCTACTGCTACTGCTGCTGGACTCAGAGTCTGAGCTGCT
